>Addgene plasmid #72135 | Sdk2-Fc-His | depositor full sequence | sequence record 139894 | Full sequence
GTCGAGGTCTCGACGGTATCGATTGACATTGATTATTGACTAGCTAGTTATTAATAGTAATCAATTACGG
GGTCATTAGTTCATAGCCCATATATGGAGTTCCGCGTTACATAACTTACGGTAAATGGCCCGCCTGGCTG
ACCGCCCAACGACCCCCGCCCATTGACGTCAATAATGACGTATGTTCCCATAGTAACGCCAATAGGGACT
TTCCATTGACGTCAATGGGTGGAGTATTTACGGTAAACTGCCCACTTGGCAGTACATCAAGTGTATCATA
TGCCAAGTCCGCCCCCTATTGACGTCAATGACGGTAAATGGCCCGCCTGGCATTATGCCCAGTACATGAC
CTTACGGGACTTTCCTACTTGGCAGTACATCTACGTATTAGTCATCGCTATTACCATGGTGATGCGGTTT
TGGCAGTACACCAATGGGCGTGGATAGCGGTTTGACTCACGGGGATTTCCAAGTCTCCACCCCATTGACG
TCAATGGGAGTTTGTTTTGGCACCAAAATCAACGGGACTTTCCAAAATGTCGTAATAACCCCGCCCCGTT
GACGCAAATGGGCGGTAGGCGTGTACGGTGGGAGGTCTATATAAGCAGAGCTCGTTTAGTGAACCGTCAG
ATCGCCTGGAGACGCCATCCACGCTGTTTTGACCTCCATAGAAGACACCGGGACCGATCCAGCCTCCGCG
GCCGGGAACGGTGCATTGGAACGCGGATTCCCCGTGCCAAGAGTGACGTAAGTACCGCCTATAGACTCTA
TAGGCACACCCCTTTGGCTCTTATGCATGCTATACTGTTTTTGGCTTGGGGCCTATACACCCCCGCTTCC
ATATGCTATAGGTGATGGTATAGCTTAGCCTATAGGTGTGGGTTATTGACCATTATTGACCACTCCCCTA
TTGGTGACGATACTTTCCATTACTAATCCATAACATGGCTCTTTGCCACAACTATCTCTATTGGCTATAT
GCCAATACTCTGTCCTTCAGAGACTGACACGGACTCTGTATTTTTACAGGATGGGGTCCCATTTATTATT
TACAAATTCACATATACAACAACGCCGTCCCCCGTGCCCGCAGTTTTTATTAAACATAGCGTGGGATCTC
CACGCGAATCTCGGGTACGTGTTCCGGACATGGGCTCTTCTCCGGTAGCGGCGGAGCTTCCACATCCGAG
CCCTGGTCCCATGCCTCCAGCGGCTCATGGTCGCTCGGCAGCTCCTTGCTCCTAACAGTGGAGGCCAGAC
TTAGGCACAGCACAATGCCCACCACCACCAGTGTGCCGCACAAGGCCGTGGCGGTAGGGTATGTGTCTGA
AAATGAGCTCGGAGATTGGGCTCGCACCGCTGACGCAGATGGAAGACTTAAGGCAGCGGCAGAAGAAGAT
GCAGGCAGCTGAGTTGTTGTATTCTGATAAGAGTCAGAGGTAACTCCCGTTGCGGTGCTGTTAACGGTGG
AGGGCAGTGTAGTCTGAGCAGTACTCGTTGCTGCCGCGCGCGCCACCAGACATAATAGCTGACAGACTAA
CAGACTGTTCCTTTCCATGGGTCTTTTCTGCAGAAGCTTGAATTCTCGAGGATCCGCGGCCGCGCCACCA
TGTGGAGGCTGCCGCTCTGGACTCTACTGGCCCTGCATCGGATCCACTCGGCCGGGGCCCAAGATGATGT
ACCGCCATACTTCAAGACGGAGCCAGTGCGCACACAAGTGCATCTGGAAGGGAACCGCCTGGTGCTCACC
TGCATGGCTGAAGGCAGCTGGCCGCTGGAGTTCAAGTGGCTACACAACAATCGGGAGCTGACCCGGTTCT
CGCTGGAGTACAGGTACATGATTACCAGCCTGGACCGCACCCACGCTGGCTTCTACCGCTGCATCGTGCG
TAACCGAATGGGGGCCCTGCTACAGCGGCAGACTGAAGTCCAGGTGGCCTACATGGGGAGCTTTGAGGAA
GGCGAGAAGCGCCAAAGTGTGAACCATGGAGAAGCTGCTGTCATCAGAGCACCTCGCATTTCCAGCTTCC
CCCGGCCACAGGTGACCTGGTTCCGTGACGGACGCAAGATCCCACCCAGCAGCCGCATAGCCATCACCCT
GGAGAACACCCTGGTCATCCTGTCGACGGTGGCTCCCGATGCTGGCCGCTACTACGTGCAGGCGGTTAAT
GACAAGAACGGAGACAACAAGACCAGCCAGCCCATCACTCTTGCCGTGGAGAATGTTGGGGGACCCGCTG
ACCCCATTGCACCAACCATCATCATCCCACCCAAGAATACCAGTGTCGTGGCTGGGACCTCGGAGGTGAC
CATGGAGTGTGTGGCCAACGCCAGGCCTCTCATCAAGCTGCACATTGTGTGGAAGAAGGACGGGGCTCCA
CTCTCCAGTGGCATCAGCGACTACAACCGCAGGCTCACCATCGCCAACCCCACGGTCAGCGACGCCGGCT
ACTACGAGTGCGAAGCCATGCTGCGCAGCAGCAGCGTGGCCCCTGTCACCCGGGGCGCCTACCTCTCGGT
GCTGGAGCCACCTCAGTTTGTCAGAGAGCCTGAGAGACATATCACGGCCGAGATGGAAAAGGTGGTGGAC
ATCCCCTGTCGAGCCAAAGGGGTACCGCCTCCCTCCATCACCTGGTACAAGGACGCTGCGTTGGTGGAGG
TGGGGAAGCTAACCCGCTTCAAGCAGCGCAGCGATGGCGGCCTGCAGATCAGCGGCCTGCTGCCCGACGA
CACCGGCATGCTCCAGTGCTTTGCCCACAATGCAGCTGGCGAGGCCCAGACCTCCACCTACCTGGCTGTC
ACCAGCATTGCCCCTAATATCACCAGAGGCCCCCTTGACAGCACGGTGATTGACGGCATGTCGGTGGTAC
TAGCATGTGAGACCTCAGGGGCACCACGGCCTGCTATCACTTGGCAAAAAGGGGAGCGCATCTTGGCCAG
TGGCTCTGTCCAGCTGCCTCGATTCACACTGCTGGAATCTGGCAGCCTGCTCATTAGCCCAACCCACATC
TCGGACGCCGGCACCTACACTTGTTTGGCCACCAACTCTCGGGGAGTAGACGAGGCGTCAGCAGACCTGG
TGGTGTGGGCCCGGACACGCATCACTAAGCCACCCCAGGACCAGAGTGTCATCAAGGGCACCCAGGCCTC
CATGGTGTGTGGAGTGACCCACGATCCCAGAGTGACTGTCAGGTACGTGTGGGAGAAGGATGGGGCCACC
CTGGCCGTGGAGACTAATCCTCGGATCCGCCTGGACAGAAATGGCTCCCTACACATCTCGCAGACGTGGT
CAGGGGACATTGGCACGTATACCTGCCGGGTGCTCTCGGCTGGTGGCAATGACTCTCGCAACGCCCACCT
GCGAGTCAGGCAGCTCCCCCATGCCCCTGAGCACCCTGTGGCAACCCTCAGCACCGTGGAGAGACGCGCC
ATCAACCTGACCTGGGCCAAACCCTTCGACGGCAACAGCCCTCTGATGCGCTACGTCTTGGAGATGTCAG
AAAACAATGCTCCCTGGACCATACTCCTGGCCAGCGTGGACCCAGAAGCTACCTCAGTGATGGTCAAGGG
ACTGGTTCCTGCTCGATCCTACCAGTTCCGCCTGTGCGCTGTCAATGATGTGGGCAAAGGACAGTTCAGT
AAGGACACAGAAAGGGTGTCCCTTCCTGAGGAGCCCCCCACGGCCCCTCCGCAGAACGTCATCGCCAGCG
GCCGGACCAACCAATCCATCATGATCCAATGGCAACCACCTCCCGAGAGCCACCAGAATGGGATCCTCAA
GGGCTACATCATCAGATACTGCCTGGCAGGGCTACCTGTTGGGTACCAATTTAAGAACATCACAGATGCT
GACGTCAACAACCTGTTGCTGGAGGACCTCATCATATGGACCAATTACGAGATCGAGGTGGCTGCCTACA
ACAGCGCCGGGCTGGGTGTCTACAGCAGCAAAGTCACCGAGTGGACGCTGCAGGGAGTTCCCACGGTGCC
CCCGGGCAATGTGCATGCAGAAGCCACAAATTCTACAACCATCCGATTCACCTGGAATGCCCCAAGCCCG
CAGTTCATCAACGGCATCAACCAGGGCTACAAGCTGATTGCCTGGGAGCCAGCCCAAGAAGAGGAGGTTA
CCATGGTGACCGCCAGACCCAACTTTCAAGACAGCATCCATGTGGGCTTCGTGTCCGGCCTGAAAAAATT
CACAGAGTACTTTACCTCGGTCCTCTGCTTCACCACACCGGGAGACGGGCCTCGGAGCAGCCCCCAGCTG
GTGCGCACACACGAGGACGTACCTGGACCCGTGGGACACCTGAGCTTCAATGACATCCTGGACACCTCGC
TGAAGGTCAGCTGGCAGGAGCCAGGCGAGAAGAACGGCATCCTGACAGGGTACCGGATCTCCTGGGAAGA
GTACAACAGAACCAACACCCGTGTGACCCACTACCTGCCCAACGTAACCCTGGAGTACCGAGTCACGGGC
CTCACAGCACTCACTACCTATACTATAGAGGTGGCCGCCATGACCTCCAAGGGCCAGGGCCAGGTGTCGG
CCTCCACTATTTCATCTGGTGTGCCTCCAGAGCTTCCAGGGGCACCCACCAACCTGGGCATTTCCAACAT
CGGCCCACGATCCGTGACCTTGCAGTTCAGGCCTGGCTATGACGGGAAGACGTCCATCTCCCGCTGGGTG
GTGGAGGCTCAGGTGGGCGTGATCGGGGAGGGCGAGGAGTGGTTGCTCATCTACCAACTCGGCAATGAGC
CTGACGCCCGTTCCATGGAGGTGCCGGACCTCAACCCCTTCACCTACTACAGCTTCCGCATGCGCCAAGT
GAACATCGTTGGCACCAGCCCACCCAGTCAACCTTCTAGAAAGATCCAGACCCTCCAGGCGCCCCCAGAC
ATAGCTCCAGCCAACGTGACTCTGCGCACAGCCAGTGAGACCAGCTTGTGGCTCCGATGGATGCCCCTCC
CAGAAATGGAATACAACGGCAACCCTGAGTCGGTGGGCTACAAGATCAAGTACGGCCGCTCTGACGGCCA
CGGCAAGACGCTGAGCCACACGGTACAAGACCGAGTGGAGCGAGAATACACTATTGAGGACCTGGAGGAG
TGGACAGAGTACCGCGTCCAAGTTCAGGCCTTCAACGCCATCGGGAGCGGGCCGTGGAGCCAGGCAGTGG
TGGGCAGGACCCGGGAGTCAGTCCCATCCTCTGGCCCCACCAACGTGTCGGCTCTGGCCACCACCTCTAG
CAGCATGCTGGTCCGCTGGAGCGAGATCCCGGAGGCAGATCGAAATGGCCTCGTGCTGGGCTACAAGGTG
AGGTACAAGGAGAAGGACTCGGACTCCCAGCCCCGGTTCTGGCTGGTAGAAGGCAACTCATCCCGCAGCG
CCCAGCTCACAGGCCTGGGCAAGTATGTGCTCTACGAGGTCCAGGTTCTGGCCTTCACACGCATCGGCGA
CGGCAGCCCGAGCCACCCTCCCATCCTGGAGCGGACACTAGATGATGTCCCAGGCCCCCCCATGGGCATC
CTGTTTCCAGAGGTGAGAACCACATCTGTGCGGCTCATCTGGCAGCCCCCAGCAGCTCCCAACGGCATCA
TTCTGGCCTACCAGATCACACACCGTCTCAACGCCACTACAGCCAACACCGCCACAGTGGAGGTCCTGGC
CCCCAGCGCCCGCCAGTACATGGCCACAGGCCTCAAGCCGGAGTCTGTCTACCTATTCCGTATCACAGCC
CAAACCCGCAAAGGCTGGGGAGAGGCTGCTGAGGCCTTGGTGGTGACTACAGAGAAGAGAGACCGGCCGC
AGCCCCCTAGCAAGCCCGTGGTACAGCAGGAAGACGTGAAAGCACGCAGTGTGCTGCTGTCCTGGGAACC
AGGCAGCGATGGGCTCTCCCCAGTACGCTACTACACCATCCAGACGCGCGAGCTGCCCAGCGGCAGGTGG
GCGCTGCACTCGGCCTCCGTGAGCCACAATGCCTCCGCCTTCACTGTGGACAGACTCAAACCCTTTACGT
CCTACAAGTTCCGAGTGAAGGCGACCAACGACATCGGCGACAGCGAGTTCAGCGAGGAATCGGAGTCGCT
GACCACCCTGCAGGCCGCCCCAGACGAGGCACCTACCATCCTGTCAGTGACTCCACACACCACCACCTCT
GTGCTAATCCGATGGCAGCCTCCATCTGAGGACAAGATCAACGGCATCCTCTTGGGCTTCCGGATCCGGT
ACCGGGAGCTGCTCTACGATGGGCTGAGGGGCTTCACTCTTAGAGGCATCAACAACCCTGGGGCCAAGTG
GGCTGAGCTCACCTCCTTGTACTCCATGCGGAACCTGACCCGGCCCAGCCTCACGCAGTACGAGCTGGAC
AATCTGAGCAAGCACAGGCGTTACGAGATCCGAATGAGCATATACAACGCCGTGGGTGAGGGACCCTTGA
GCCCGCCGCAAGAGGTCTTTGTTGGGGAGGCAGTGCCCACGGCAGCACCGCAGAACGTGGCCATCCACAG
TGCCACAGCCACACAGCTGGATGTGACCTGGGAGCCACCCCCTTTGGACAACCAGAATGGAGACATCCAA
GGATACAAGATTTATTTCTGGGAAGTCCAACGGAGGAACCTCACAGAGAGGGTGAAGACTCTCTTCTTGG
CTGAGAACAGCGTGAAACTCAAGAACCTGACGGGCTACACAGCCTACATGGTCAGCGTGGCAGCCTTCAA
TGCTGCGGGGGATGGGCCGAGGAGCACCCCGACCCGGGGCCAGACTCAGCAAGCAGCCCCCAGTGCCCCG
GGCTCGGTCAAGTTCAGCGAGCTGACCACTACCTCAGTGAATGTGTCCTGGGATGCCCCACAGTTCCCCA
ACGGTCCTCTGGAGGGCTACAGGCTGGTGTACGAACCCTGCACCCCAGTGGATGGGGTCAGCAAGATTGT
GACAGTGGACGTGAAGGGGAACAGCCCACTGTGGCTGAAAGTGAAGGATCTGGCCGAGGGCATGACGTAT
CGTTTCCGAATCAAAGCCAAGACCTTCACCTATGGGCCTGAGATTGAAGCCAACATCACTACGGGCCCTG
GAGAAGGTGCCCCAGGACCACCGGGAGTACCGATCATCGTTCGCTACAGCTCAGCCATTGCCATCCACTG
GTCCAGCGGAGATCCTGGCAAAGGGCCCATCACGCGCTACGTAATAGAGGCCAGGCCTTCAGATGAGGGG
CTCTGGGACATTCTCATCAAGGATATCCCCAAGGAGGTGACTTCCTACACCTTCAGCATGGACATCCTGA
AGCCAGGCGTAAGCTATGACTTCCGGGTCATCGCAGTCAACGACTACGGCTTTGGCACTCCCAGCAGCCC
CTCCCAGTCTGTGCCAGCCCAGAAAGCCAGCCCCTTTTATGAGGAAGGCGCGCCTGACAAAACTCACACA
TGCCCACCGTGCCCAGCACCTGAACTCCTGGGGGGACCGTCAGTCTTCCTCTTCCCCCCAAAACCCAAGG
ACACCCTCATGATCTCCCGGACCCCTGAGGTCACATGCGTGGTGGTGGACGTGAGCCACGAAGACCCTGA
GGTCAAGTTCAACTGGTACGTGGACGGCGTGGAGGTGCATAATGCCAAGACAAAGCCGCGGGAGGAGCAG
TACAACAGCACGTACCGTGTGGTCAGCGTCCTCACCGTCCTGCACCAGGACTGGCTGAATGGCAAGGAGT
ACAAGTGCAAGGTCTCCAACAAAGCCCTCCCAGCCCCCATCGAGAAAACCATCTCCAAAGCCAAAGGGCA
GCCCCGAGAACCACAGGTGTACACCCTGCCCCCATCCCGGGATGAGCTGACCAAGAACCAGGTCAGCCTG
ACCTGCCTGGTCAAAGGCTTCTATCCCAGCGACATCGCCGTGGAGTGGGAGAGCAATGGGCAGCCGGAGA
ACAACTACAAGACCACGCCTCCCGTGCTGGACTCCGACGGCTCCTTCTTCCTCTACAGCAAGCTCACCGT
GGACAAGAGCAGGTGGCAGCAGGGGAACGTCTTCTCATGCTCCGTGATGCATGAGGCTCTGCACAACCAC
TACACACAGAAGAGCCTCTCCCTGTCTCCGGGTAAAGGCGGCCATCATCACCATCACCATTAATCTAGAG
GATCTTATTAAAGCAGAACTTGTTTATTGCAGCTTATAATGGTTACAAATAAAGCAATAGCATCACAAAT
TTCACAAATAAAGCATTTTTTTCACTGCATTCTAGTTGTGGTTTGTCCAAACTCATCAATGTATCTTATC
ATGTCTGGTCGACTCTAGCTAGACTCTTCCGCTTCCTCGCTCACTGACTCGCTGCGCTCGGTCGTTCGGC
TGCGGCGAGCGGTATCAGCTCACTCAAAGGCGGTAATACGGTTATCCACAGAATCAGGGGATAACGCAGG
AAAGAACATGTGAGCAAAAGGCCAGCAAAAGGCCAGGAACCGTAAAAAGGCCGCGTTGCTGGCGTTTTTC
CATAGGCTCCGCCCCCCTGACGAGCATCACAAAAATCGACGCTCAAGTCAGAGGTGGCGAAACCCGACAG
GACTATAAAGATACCAGGCGTTTCCCCCTGGAAGCTCCCTCGTGCGCTCTCCTGTTCCGACCCTGCCGCT
TACCGGATACCTGTCCGCCTTTCTCCCTTCGGGAAGCGTGGCGCTTTCTCATAGCTCACGCTGTAGGTAT
CTCAGTTCGGTGTAGGTCGTTCGCTCCAAGCTGGGCTGTGTGCACGAACCCCCCGTTCAGCCCGACCGCT
GCGCCTTATCCGGTAACTATCGTCTTGAGTCCAACCCGGTAAGACACGACTTATCGCCACTGGCAGCAGC
CACTGGTAACAGGATTAGCAGAGCGAGGTATGTAGGCGGTGCTACAGAGTTCTTGAAGTGGTGGCCTAAC
TACGGCTACACTAGAAGAACAGTATTTGGTATCTGCGCTCTGCTGAAGCCAGTTACCTTCGGAAAAAGAG
TTGGTAGCTCTTGATCCGGCAAACAAACCACCGCTGGTAGCGGTGGTTTTTTTGTTTGCAAGCAGCAGAT
TACGCGCAGAAAAAAAGGATCTCAAGAAGATCCTTTGATCTTTTCTACGGGGTCTGACGCTCAGTGGAAC
GAAAACTCACGTTAAGGGATTTTGGTCATGAGATTATCAAAAAGGATCTTCACCTAGATCCTTTTAAATT
AAAAATGAAGTTTTAAATCAATCTAAAGTATATATGAGTAAACTTGGTCTGACAGTTACCAATGCTTAAT
CAGTGAGGCACCTATCTCAGCGATCTGTCTATTTCGTTCATCCATAGTTGCCTGACTCCCCGTCGTGTAG
ATAACTACGATACGGGAGGGCTTACCATCTGGCCCCAGTGCTGCAATGATACCGCGAGACCCACGCTCAC
CGGCTCCAGATTTATCAGCAATAAACCAGCCAGCCGGAAGGGCCGAGCGCAGAAGTGGTCCTGCAACTTT
ATCCGCCTCCATCCAGTCTATTAATTGTTGCCGGGAAGCTAGAGTAAGTAGTTCGCCAGTTAATAGTTTG
CGCAACGTTGTTGCCATTGCTACAGGCATCGTGGTGTCACGCTCGTCGTTTGGTATGGCTTCATTCAGCT
CCGGTTCCCAACGATCAAGGCGAGTTACATGATCCCCCATGTTGTGCAAAAAAGCGGTTAGCTCCTTCGG
TCCTCCGATCGTTGTCAGAAGTAAGTTGGCCGCAGTGTTATCACTCATGGTTATGGCAGCACTGCATAAT
TCTCTTACTGTCATGCCATCCGTAAGATGCTTTTCTGTGACTGGTGAGTACTCAACCAAGTCATTCTGAG
AATAGTGTATGCGGCGACCGAGTTGCTCTTGCCCGGCGTCAATACGGGATAATACCGCGCCACATAGCAG
AACTTTAAAAGTGCTCATCATTGGAAAACGTTCTTCGGGGCGAAAACTCTCAAGGATCTTACCGCTGTTG
AGATCCAGTTCGATGTAACCCACTCGTGCACCCAACTGATCTTCAGCATCTTTTACTTTCACCAGCGTTT
CTGGGTGAGCAAAAACAGGAAGGCAAAATGCCGCAAAAAAGGGAATAAGGGCGACACGGAAATGTTGAAT
ACTCATACTCTTCCTTTTTCAATATTATTGAAGCATTTATCAGGGTTATTGTCTCATGAGCGGATACATA
TTTGAATGTATTTAGAAAAATAAACAAATAGGGGTTCCGCGCACATTTCCCCGAAAAGTGCCACCTGACG
TCTAAGAAACCATTATTATCATGACATTAACCTATAAAAATAGGCGTATCACGAGGCCCTTTCGTCTCGC
GCGTTTCGGTGATGACGGTGAAAACCTCTGACACATGCAGCTCCCGGAGGAATGTGTGTCAGTTAGGGTG
TGGAAAGTCCCCAGGCTCCCCAGGCAGGCAGAAGTATGCAAAGCATGCATCTCAATTAGTCAGCAACCAG
GTGTGGAAAGTCCCCAGGCTCCCCAGCAGGCAGAAGTATGCAAAGCATGCATCTCAATTAGTCAGCAACC
ATAGTCCCGCCCCTAACTCCGCCCATCCCGCCCCTAACTCCGCCCAGTTCCGCCCATTCTCCGCCCCATG
GCTGACTAATTTTTTTTATTTATGCAGAGGCCGAGGCCGCCTCTGCCTCTGAGCTATTCCAGAAGTAGTG
AGGAGGCTTTTTTGGAGGCCTAGGCTTTTGCAAAAAGCTCCCGGGAGCTTGTATATCCATTTTCGTCCCG
GAGACGGTCACAGCTTGTCTGTAAGCGGATGCCGGGAGCAGACAAGCCCGTCAGGGCGCGTCAGCGGGTG
TTGGCGGGTGTCGGGGCTGGCTTAACTATGCGGCATCAGAGCAGATTGTACTGAGAGTGCACCATATGCG
GTGTGAAATACCGCACAGATGCGTAAGGAGAAAATACCGCATCAGGAAATTGTAAGCGTTAATATTTTGT
TAAAATTCGCGTTAAATTTTTGTTAAATCAGCTCATTTTTTAACCAATAGGCCGAAATCGGCAAAATCCC
TTATAAATCAAAAGAATAGACCGAGATAGGGT
[37 nt withheld, positions 11023-11059]
AAAGAACGTGGACTCCAACGTCAAAGG
[49 nt withheld, positions 11087-11135]
T
[91 nt withheld, positions 11137-11227]
G
[124 nt withheld, positions 11229-11352]
CCATTCGCCATTCAGGCTGCGCAACTGTTGGGAAGGGCGATCGGTGCGGGCCTCTTCGCTATTACGCCAG
CTGGCGAAAGGGGGATGTGCTGCAAGGCGATTAAGTTGGGTAACGCCAGGGTTTTCCCAGTCACGACGTT
GTAAAACGACGGCCAGTGAATT
Features (pLannotate 1.2.2; 14 found; start..end, strand, type, name):
     25..408     +  enhancer       CMV enhancer: human cytomegalovirus immediate early enhancer
    410..609     +  promoter       CMV promoter: human cytomegalovirus (CMV) immediate early promoter
    748..1573    +  intron         CMV intron A: human cytomegalovirus intron A (Chapman et al., 1991)
   1604..7396    +  CDS            Sdk2 (fragment): SDK2_MOUSE - Also known as Kiaa1514 From Mus musculus (Mouse).
   7406..8086    +  CDS            IGHG1 (fragment): IGHG1_HUMAN - Experimental evidence at protein level: Swiss-Prot protein existence level 1. Constant region of immunoglobulin heavy chains. Immunoglobulins, also known as antibodies, are membrane-bound or secreted glycoproteins produced by B lymphocytes. In the recognition phase of humoral immunity, the membrane-bound immunoglobulins serve as receptors which, upon binding of a specific antigen, trigger the clonal expansion and differentiation of B lymphocytes into immunoglobulins- secreting plasma cells. Secreted immunoglobulins mediate the effector phase of humoral immunity, which results in
   8137..8258    +  polyA_signal   SV40 poly(A) signal: SV40 polyadenylation signal
   8467..9055    -  rep_origin     ori: high-copy-number ColE1/pMB1/pBR322/pUC origin of replication
   9226..10086   -  CDS            AmpR: β-lactamase; bla; confers resistance to ampicillin, carbenicillin, and related antibiotics
  10087..10191   -  promoter       AmpR promoter: bla
  10286..10321   +  CDS            rop (fragment): Rop protein, which maintains plasmids at low copy number; rop
  10344..10674   +  promoter       SV40 promoter: SV40 enhancer and early promoter
  10797..10896   +  misc_feature   bom (fragment): basis of mobility region from pBR322
  10924..11352   -  rep_origin     f1 ori (sequence partly withheld): f1 bacteriophage origin of replication; arrow indicates direction of (+) strand synthesis
  11356..11513   -  CDS            lacZα (fragment): LacZα fragment of β-galactosidase; lacZ fragment
