[The description below was written by a language model from this plasmid's Addgene catalogue record and pLannotate feature annotations shown in this document.]
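Description:
Sdk2-Fc-His is a mammalian expression plasmid built on the pCMVi-SV40ori backbone for producing a soluble, tagged form of the mouse cell-adhesion protein Sidekick 2 (Sdk2). The insert, about 5.8 kb and cloned between retained NotI and AscI sites, encodes the extracellular region of Sdk2 rather than the full-length transmembrane protein. It is joined in frame at its C terminus to a backbone-encoded fragment of the human IgG1 heavy-chain constant region (Fc), followed by a 6X histidine tag. The His tag is described in the catalogue entry but is not separately annotated in the feature table. Transcription is driven by the human cytomegalovirus immediate early enhancer and promoter, with CMV intron A placed upstream of the coding sequence, an arrangement generally used to boost expression. An SV40 polyadenylation signal terminates the transcript.

In bacteria the 11.5 kb plasmid is maintained at high copy through a ColE1/pUC-type origin and selected with ampicillin via the β-lactamase gene. The backbone also carries an SV40 enhancer/early promoter region, which contains the SV40 origin named in the backbone and can support episomal replication in cells expressing large T antigen. An f1 phage origin is present too, along with remnant fragments of rop, bom and lacZα that appear to be vestiges of earlier vectors. No mammalian selection marker is annotated, which suggests transient transfection as the intended mode of use. The Fc portion typically dimerises the ectodomain and, like the His tag, allows capture, purification and detection. This fits the associated work, an extracellular biochemical screen for binding interactions among neuronal recognition proteins in the retina.
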