Addgene plasmid #72135: Sdk2-Fc-His
Purpose: Expresses the extracellular region of the Sdk2 protein, C-terminally fused to the Fc region of human IgG1 + 6X histidine tag.
Depositing lab: Woj Wojtowicz. Depositing organization: University of California, Berkeley. Publication: An extracellular biochemical screen reveals that FLRTs and Unc5s mediate neuronal subtype recognition in the retina. Visser JJ, Cheng Y, Perry SC, Chastain AB, Parsa B, Masri SS, Ray TA, Kay JN, Wojtowicz WM. Elife. 2015 Dec 3;4. pii: e08149. doi: 10.7554/eLife.08149. PubMed 26633812.
Backbone
  Vector backbone: pCMVi-SV40ori
  Vector type: Mammalian Expression
Growth in bacteria
  Bacterial resistance: Ampicillin, 100 μg/mL
  Growth temperature: 37°C
  Growth strain: DH5alpha
  Copy number: High Copy
Gene/Insert
  Gene/Insert name: Sdk2 (alt names: Sidekick 2; NCBI gene ID 237979; Reference sequence NM_172800.2)
  Species: M. musculus (mouse)
  Insert size (bp): 5787
  Entrez Gene: Sdk2 (a.k.a. 4632412F08Rik, 5330435L01Rik, Sdk-2, mKIAA1514)
  Promoter: CMV
  Tag / fusion protein: Fc-His (C terminal on backbone)
  Cloning method: Restriction Enzyme; 5′ cloning site NotI (not destroyed); 3′ cloning site AscI (not destroyed)
  Sequencing primers: 5′ GTCAGAGGTAACTCCCGTTGC; 3′ ATCATGAGGGTGTCCTTG
Terms and licenses: Academic/Nonprofit Terms; Industry Terms: Not Available to Industry
How to cite: Sdk2-Fc-His was a gift from Woj Wojtowicz (Addgene plasmid # 72135 ; http://n2t.net/addgene:72135 ; RRID:Addgene_72135)
