>Addgene plasmid #72135 | Sdk2-Fc-His | addgene partial sequence | sequence record 139892 | pMRB101-F 5'-aagatgcaggcagctgagtt-3'
ACGGTGGAGGGCAGTGTAGTCTGAGCAGTACTCGTTGCTGCCGCGCGCGCCACCAGACATAATAGCTGAC
AGACTAACAGACTGTTCCTTTCCATGGGTCTTTTCTGCAGAAGCTTGAATTCTCGAGGATCCGCGGCCGC
GCCACCATGTGGAGGCTGCCGCTCTGGACTCTACTGGCCCTGCATCGGATCCACTCGGCCGGGGCCCAAG
ATGATGTACCGCCATACTTCAAGACGGAGCCAGTGCGCACACAAGTGCATCTGGAAGGGAACCGCCTGGT
GCTCACCTGCATGGCTGAAGGCAGCTGGCCGCTGGAGTTCAAGTGGCTACACAACAATCGGGAGCTGACC
CGGTTCTCGCTGGAGTACAGGTACATGATTACCAGCCTGGACCGCACCCACGCTGGCTTCTACCGCTGCA
TCGTGCGTAACCGAATGGGGGCCCTGCTACAGCGGCAGACTGAAGTCCAGGTGGCCTACATGGGGAGCTT
TGAGGAAGGCGAGAAGCGCCAAAGTGTGAACCATGGAGAAGCTGCTGTCATCAGAGCACCTCGCATTTCC
AGCTTCCCCCGGCCACAGGTGACCTGGTTCCGTGACGGACGCAAGATCCCACCCAGCAGCCGCATAGCCA
TCACCCTGGAGAACACCCTGGTCATCCTGTCGACGGTGGCTCCCGATGCTGGCCGCTACTACGTGCAGGC
GGTTAATGACAAGAACGGAGACAACAAGACCAGCCAGCCCATCACTCTTGCCGTGGAGAATGTTGGGGGA
CCCGCTGACCCCATTGCACCAACCATCATCATCCCACC
